Addgene plasmid #193331: pCZGY2748
Purpose: Site specific CRISPR/Cas9 editing of C. elegans Chr I
Depositing lab: Yishi Jin. Depositing organization: University of California, San Diego (UCSD). Publication: Eukaryotic initiation factor EIF-3.G augments mRNA translation efficiency to regulate neuronal activity. Blazie SM, Takayanagi-Kiya S, McCulloch KA, Jin Y. Elife. 2021 Jul 29;10. pii: 68336. doi: 10.7554/eLife.68336. PubMed 34323215.
Backbone
  Vector backbone: pDD162
  Backbone manufacturer: Goldstein Lab
  Backbone size w/o insert (bp): 8113
  Total vector size (bp): 8133
  Modifications to backbone: Insertion of sgRNA sequence specific to a region of Chromosome I devoid of known coding regions. Cloning was performed using site-directed mutagenesis with the sgRNA being inserted behind the U6 promoter.
  Vector type: Worm Expression
Growth in bacteria
  Bacterial resistance: Ampicillin, 100 μg/mL
  Growth temperature: 37°C
  Growth strain: DH5alpha
  Copy number: High Copy
Gene/Insert
  Gene/Insert name: sgRNA for ttTi4348
  Species: C. elegans (nematode)
  Insert size (bp): 119
  Promoter: U6
  Tag / fusion protein: None
  Cloning method: Ligation Independent Cloning
  Sequencing primers: 5′ aaggcgcacactctgttttg; 3′ ggtgtgaaataccgcacaga
Terms and licenses: Academic/Nonprofit Terms; Industry Terms: Not Available to Industry
How to cite: pCZGY2748 was a gift from Yishi Jin (Addgene plasmid # 193331 ; http://n2t.net/addgene:193331 ; RRID:Addgene_193331)
