[The description below was written by a language model from this plasmid's Addgene catalogue record and pLannotate feature annotations shown in this document.]
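Description:
pCZGY2748 is a C. elegans CRISPR/Cas9 expression plasmid built on the pDD162 backbone, a dual-cassette worm vector that supplies both the nuclease and a guide RNA from a single molecule. It is maintained in E. coli as a high-copy plasmid through a ColE1/pUC-type origin and selected with ampicillin via the β-lactamase gene. Small remnants of lacZα, bom and rop in the annotation are leftovers of the cloning backbone, and the attB4 and attB3 sites flanking the Cas9 cassette are scars of its Gateway-based assembly.

The first cassette uses the C. elegans eft-3 (elongation factor 1α) promoter to drive Streptococcus pyogenes Cas9 that has been codon optimized for the worm and interrupted with synthetic introns, followed by the tbb-2 terminator. The second cassette uses the C. elegans U6 snRNA promoter, a PolIII promoter suited to producing short untagged RNAs, to transcribe a single guide RNA. Here the only change from the parental vector is the roughly 20 bp targeting sequence inserted by site-directed mutagenesis between the U6 promoter and the S. pyogenes gRNA scaffold. The guide is directed at the ttTi4348 locus on chromosome I, described in the record as a region devoid of known coding sequences.

According to the record, the plasmid is intended for site-specific Cas9 editing of chromosome I. Cleavage at such a gene-free site would typically be paired with a separately supplied repair template to integrate transgenes at a defined position, although the record does not describe a template or a worm selection marker on this plasmid.
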