Features (pLannotate 1.2.2; 14 found; start..end, strand, type, name):
    834..1422    +  rep_origin     ori: high-copy-number ColE1/pMB1/pBR322/pUC origin of replication
   1604..1624    +  protein_bind   attB4: mutant version of attB; core recombination site for the Gateway® BP reaction BP Clonase™
   1625..2224    +  promoter       eft-3 promoter: eft-3; promoter for the C. elegans elongation factor 1α gene (Mitrovich and Anderson, 2000)
   2241..6497    +  CDS            Cas9: S. pyogenes Cas9, codon optimized for C. elegans with synthetic introns
   6575..6898    +  terminator     tbb-2 terminator: tbb-2; transcription terminator for the C. elegans tubulin beta-2 gene
   6902..6922    -  protein_bind   attB3: mutant version of attB; core recombination site for the Gateway® BP reaction BP Clonase™
   6926..6967    +  CDS            lacZα (fragment): LacZα fragment of β-galactosidase; lacZ fragment
   6967..7316    +  promoter       CeU6 promoter: promoter for the C. elegans R07E5.16 U6 snRNA gene (Dickinson et al., 2013)
   7338..7413    +  misc_RNA       gRNA scaffold: guide RNA scaffold for the Streptococcus pyogenes CRISPR/Cas9 system
   7428..7494    +  CDS            lacZα (fragment): LacZα fragment of β-galactosidase; lacZ fragment
   7500..7599    -  misc_feature   bom (fragment): basis of mobility region from pBR322
   7701..7736    -  CDS            rop (fragment): Rop protein, which maintains plasmids at low copy number; rop
   7831..7935    +  promoter       AmpR promoter: bla
   7936..663     +  CDS            AmpR (across the origin): β-lactamase; bla; confers resistance to ampicillin, carbenicillin, and related antibiotics
>Addgene plasmid #193331 | pCZGY2748 | addgene full sequence | sequence record 382122 | Addgene NGS Result
ATGAGCACTTTTAAAGTTCTGCTATGTGGCGCGGTATTATCCCGTATTGACGCCGGGCAAGAGCAACTCG
GTCGCCGCATACACTATTCTCAGAATGACTTGGTTGAGTACTCACCAGTCACAGAAAAGCATCTTACGGA
TGGCATGACAGTAAGAGAATTATGCAGTGCTGCCATAACCATGAGTGATAACACTGCGGCCAACTTACTT
CTGACAACGATCGGAGGACCGAAGGAGCTAACCGCTTTTTTGCACAACATGGGGGATCATGTAACTCGCC
TTGATCGTTGGGAACCGGAGCTGAATGAAGCCATACCAAACGACGAGCGTGACACCACGATGCCTGTAGC
AATGGCAACAACGTTGCGCAAACTATTAACTGGCGAACTACTTACTCTAGCTTCCCGGCAACAATTAATA
GACTGGATGGAGGCGGATAAAGTTGCAGGACCACTTCTGCGCTCGGCCCTTCCGGCTGGCTGGTTTATTG
CTGATAAATCTGGAGCCGGTGAGCGTGGGTCTCGCGGTATCATTGCAGCACTGGGGTCAGATGGTAAGCC
CTCCCGTATCGTAGTTATCTACACGACGGGGAGTCAGGCAACTATGGATGAACGAAATAGACAGATCGCT
GAGATAGGTGCCTCACTGATTAAGCATTGGTAACTGTCAGACCAAGTTTACTCATATATACTTTAGATTG
ATTTAAAACTTCATTTTTAATTTAAAAGGATCTAGGTGAAGATCCTTTTTGATAATCTCATGACCAAAAT
CCCTTAACGTGAGTTTTCGTTCCACTGAGCGTCAGACCCCGTAGAAAAGATCAAAGGATCTTCTTGAGAT
CCTTTTTTTCTGCGCGTAATCTGCTGCTTGCAAACAAAAAAACCACCGCTACCAGCGGTGGTTTGTTTGC
CGGATCAAGAGCTACCAACTCTTTTTCCGAAGGTAACTGGCTTCAGCAGAGCGCAGATACCAAATACTGT
TCTTCTAGTGTAGCCGTAGTTAGGCCACCACTTCAAGAACTCTGTAGCACCGCCTACATACCTCGCTCTG
CTAATCCTGTTACCAGTGGCTGCTGCCAGTGGCGATAAGTCGTGTCTTACCGGGTTGGACTCAAGACGAT
AGTTACCGGATAAGGCGCAGCGGTCGGGCTGAACGGGGGGTTCGTGCACACAGCCCAGCTTGGAGCGAAC
GACCTACACCGAACTGAGATACCTACAGCGTGAGCTATGAGAAAGCGCCACGCTTCCCGAAGGGAGAAAG
GCGGACAGGTATCCGGTAAGCGGCAGGGTCGGAACAGGAGAGCGCACGAGGGAGCTTCCAGGGGGAAACG
CCTGGTATCTTTATAGTCCTGTCGGGTTTCGCCACCTCTGACTTGAGCGTCGATTTTTGTGATGCTCGTC
AGGGGGGCGGAGCCTATGGAAAAACGCCAGCAACGCGGCCTTTTTACGGTTCCTGGTCTTTTGCTGGCCT
TTTGCTCACATGTTCTTTCCTGCGTTATCCCCTGATTCTGTGGATAACCGTATTACCGCCTTTGAGTGAG
CTGATACCAGCGGATAACAATTTCACACAGGAAACAGCTATGACCATGATTACGCCAAGCTATCAACTTT
GTATAGAAAAGTTGGCACCTTTGGTCTTTTATTGTCAACTTCCATTGGTTCTTCCATTGTTTCTGTTAAA
TTAATGAATTTTTCATAAAATAAAGACATTATACAATATAAAAATGAAGAATTTATTGAAAATAAACTGC
CAGAGAGAAAAAGTATGCAACACTCCCGCCGAGAGTGTTTGAAATGGTGTACGGTACATTTTCGTGCTAG
GAGTTAGATGTGCAGGCAGCAACGAGAGGGGGAGAGATTTTTTTGGGCCTTGTGAAATTAACGTGAGTTT
TCTGGTCATCTGACTAATCATGTTGGTTTTTTGTTGGTTTATTTTGTTTTTATCTTTGTTTTTATCCAGA
TTAGGAAATTTAAATTTTATGAATTTATAATGAGGTCAAACATTCAGTCCCAGCGTTTTTCCTGTTCTCA
CTGTTTAGTCGAATTTTTATTTTAGGCTTTCAACAAATGTTCTAACTGTCTTATTTGTGACCTCACTTTT
TATATTTTTTTAATTTTTAAAAATATTAGAAGTTTCTAGGATAATTTTTTCGACTTTTATTCTCTCTACC
GTCCGCACTCTTCTTACTTTTAAATTAAATTGTTTTTTTTTCAGTTGGGAAACACTTTGCTCTAGAAAAA
ATGGACAAAAAATACAGCATCGGCCTTGACATCGGAACGAACTCCGTCGGATGGGCCGTCATCACCGACG
AGTACAAGGTCCCATCCAAGAAGTTCAAGGTCCTCGGAAACACCGACCGTCACTCCATCAAGAAGAACCT
CATCGGAGCCCTCCTCTTCGACTCCGGAGAGACCGCCGAGGCCACCCGTCTCAAGCGTACCGCCCGTCGT
CGTTACACCCGTCGTAAGAACCGTATCTGCTACCTCCAAGAGATCTTCTCCAACGAGATGGCCAAGGTCG
ACGACTCCTTCTTCCACCGTCTCGAGGAGTCCTTCCTCGTCGAGGAGGACAAGAAGCACGAGCGTCACCC
AATCTTCGGAAACATCGTCGACGAGGTCGCCTACCACGAGAAGTACCCAACCATCTACCACCTCCGTAAG
AAGCTCGTCGACTCCACCGACAAGGCCGACCTCCGTCTCATCTACCTCGCCCTCGCCCACATGATCAAGT
TCCGTGGACACTTCCTCATCGAGGGAGACCTCAACCCAGACAACTCCGACGTCGACAAGCTCTTCATCCA
ACTCGTCCAAACCTACAACCAACTCTTCGAGGAGAACCCAATCAACGCCTCCGGAGTCGACGCCAAGGCC
ATCCTCTCCGCCCGTCTCTCCAAGTCCCGTCGTCTCGAGAACCTCATCGCCCAACTCCCAGGAGAGAAGA
AGAACGGACTCTTCGGAAACCTCATCGCCCTCTCCCTCGGACTCACCCCAAACTTCAAGTCCAACTTCGA
CCTCGCCGAGGACGCCAAGCTCCAACTCTCCAAGGACACCTACGACGACGACCTCGACAACCTCCTCGCC
CAAATCGGAGACCAATACGCCGACCTCTTCCTCGCCGCCAAGAACCTCTCCGACGCCATCCTCCTCTCCG
ACATCCTCCGTGTCAACACCGAGATCACCAAGGCCCCACTCTCCGCCTCCATGATCAAGCGTTACGACGA
GCACCACCAAGACCTCACCCTCCTCAAGGCCCTCGTCCGTCAACAACTCCCAGAGAAGTACAAGGTAAGT
TTAAACATATATATACTAACTAACCCTGATTATTTAAATTTTCAGGAGATCTTCTTCGACCAATCCAAGA
ACGGATACGCCGGATACATCGACGGAGGAGCCTCCCAAGAGGAGTTCTACAAGTTCATCAAGCCAATCCT
CGAGAAGATGGACGGAACCGAGGAGCTCCTCGTCAAGCTCAACCGTGAGGACCTCCTCCGTAAGCAACGT
ACCTTCGACAACGGATCCATCCCACACCAAATCCACCTCGGAGAGCTCCACGCCATCCTCCGTCGTCAAG
AGGACTTCTACCCATTCCTCAAGGACAACCGTGAGAAGATCGAGAAGATCCTCACCTTCCGTATCCCATA
CTACGTCGGACCACTCGCCCGTGGAAACTCCCGTTTCGCCTGGATGACCCGTAAGTCCGAGGAGACCATC
ACCCCATGGAACTTCGAGGAGGTCGTCGACAAGGGAGCCTCCGCCCAATCCTTCATCGAGCGTATGACCA
ACTTCGACAAGAACCTCCCAAACGAGAAGGTCCTCCCAAAGCACTCCCTCCTCTACGAGTACTTCACCGT
CTACAACGAGCTCACCAAGGTCAAGTACGTCACCGAGGGAATGCGTAAGCCAGCCTTCCTCTCCGGAGAG
CAAAAGAAGGCCATCGTCGACCTCCTCTTCAAGACCAACCGTAAGGTCACCGTCAAGCAACTCAAGGAGG
ACTACTTCAAGAAGATCGAGTGCTTCGACTCCGTCGAGATCTCCGGAGTCGAGGACCGTTTCAACGCCTC
CCTCGGAACCTACCACGACCTCCTCAAGATCATCAAGGACAAGGACTTCCTCGACAACGAGGAGAACGAG
GACATCCTCGAGGACATCGTCCTCACCCTCACCCTCTTCGAGGACCGTGAGATGATCGAGGAGCGTCTCA
AGACCTACGCCCACCTCTTCGACGACAAGGTCATGAAGCAGCTTAAGCGTCGTCGTTACACCGGATGGGG
ACGTCTCTCCCGTAAGCTCATCAACGGAATCCGTGACAAGCAATCCGGAAAGACCATCCTCGACTTCCTC
AAGTCCGACGGATTCGCCAACCGTAACTTCATGCAACTCATCCACGACGACTCCCTCACCTTCAAGGTAA
GTTTAAACAGTTCGGTACTAACTAACCATACATATTTAAATTTTCAGGAGGACATCCAAAAGGCCCAAGT
CTCCGGACAAGGAGACTCCCTCCACGAGCACATCGCCAACCTCGCCGGATCCCCAGCCATCAAGAAGGGA
ATCCTCCAAACCGTCAAGGTCGTCGACGAGCTCGTCAAGGTCATGGGACGTCACAAGCCAGAGAACATCG
TCATCGAGATGGCCCGTGAGAACCAAACCACCCAAAAGGGACAAAAGAACTCCCGTGAGCGTATGAAGCG
TATCGAGGAGGGAATCAAGGAGCTCGGATCCCAAATCCTCAAGGAGCACCCAGTCGAGAACACCCAACTC
CAAAACGAGAAGCTCTACCTCTACTACCTCCAAAACGGACGTGACATGTACGTCGACCAAGAGCTCGACA
TCAACCGTCTCTCCGACTACGACGTCGACCACATCGTCCCACAATCCTTCCTCAAGGACGACTCCATCGA
CAACAAGGTCCTCACCCGTTCCGACAAGAACCGTGGAAAGTCCGACAACGTCCCATCCGAGGAGGTCGTC
AAGAAGATGAAGAACTACTGGCGTCAACTCCTCAACGCCAAGCTCATCACCCAACGTAAGTTCGACAACC
TCACCAAGGCTGAGCGTGGAGGACTCTCCGAGCTCGACAAGGCCGGATTCATCAAGCGTCAACTCGTCGA
GACCCGTCAAATCACCAAGCACGTCGCCCAAATCCTCGACTCCCGTATGAACACCAAGTACGACGAGAAC
GACAAGCTCATCCGTGAGGTCAAGGTCATCACCCTCAAGTCCAAGCTCGTCTCCGACTTCCGTAAGGACT
TCCAATTCTACAAGGTCCGTGAGATCAACAACTACCACCACGCCCACGACGCCTACCTCAACGCCGTAGT
AGGAACCGCCCTCATCAAGAAGTACCCAAAGCTCGAGTCCGAGTTCGTCTACGGAGACTACAAGGTCTAC
GACGTCCGTAAGATGATCGCCAAGTCCGAGCAAGAGATCGGAAAGGCCACCGCCAAGTACTTCTTCTACT
CCAACATCATGAACTTCTTCAAGGTAAGTTTAAACATGATTTTACTAACTAACTAATCTGATTTAAATTT
TCAGACCGAGATCACCCTCGCCAACGGAGAGATCCGTAAGCGTCCACTCATCGAGACCAACGGAGAGACC
GGAGAGATCGTCTGGGACAAGGGACGTGACTTCGCCACAGTCCGTAAGGTCCTCTCCATGCCACAAGTCA
ACATCGTCAAGAAGACCGAGGTCCAAACCGGAGGATTCTCCAAGGAGTCCATCCTCCCAAAGCGTAACTC
CGACAAGCTCATCGCCCGTAAGAAGGACTGGGACCCAAAGAAGTACGGAGGATTCGACTCCCCAACCGTC
GCCTACTCCGTCCTCGTCGTCGCCAAGGTCGAGAAGGGAAAGTCCAAGAAGCTCAAGTCCGTCAAGGAGC
TCCTCGGAATCACCATCATGGAGCGTTCCTCCTTCGAGAAGAACCCAATCGACTTCCTCGAGGCCAAGGG
ATACAAGGAGGTCAAGAAGGACCTCATCATCAAGCTCCCAAAGTACTCCCTCTTCGAGCTCGAGAACGGA
CGTAAGCGTATGCTCGCCTCCGCCGGAGAGCTCCAAAAGGGAAACGAGCTCGCCCTCCCATCCAAGTACG
TCAACTTCCTCTACCTCGCCTCCCACTACGAGAAGCTCAAGGGATCCCCAGAGGACAACGAGCAAAAGCA
ACTCTTCGTCGAGCAACACAAGCACTACCTCGACGAGATCATCGAGCAAATCTCCGAGTTCTCCAAGCGT
GTCATCCTCGCCGACGCCAACCTCGACAAGGTCCTCTCCGCCTACAACAAGCACCGTGACAAGCCAATCC
GTGAGCAAGCCGAGAACATCATCCACCTCTTCACCCTCACCAACCTCGGAGCCCCAGCCGCCTTCAAGTA
CTTCGACACCACCATCGACCGTAAGCGTTACACCTCCACCAAGGAGGTCCTCGACGCCACCCTCATCCAC
CAATCCATCACCGGACTCTACGAGACCCGTATCGACCTCTCCCAACTCGGAGGAGACGGAGGATCCGGAC
CACCAAAGAAGAAGCGTAAGGTCTACCCATACGACGTCCCAGACTACGCCTAAACTAGTGATAAATGCAA
AATCCTTTCAAGCATTCCCTTCTTCTCTATCACTCTTCTTTCTTTTTGTCAAAAAATTCTCTCGCTAATT
TATTTGCTTTTTTAATGTTATTATTTTATGACTTTTTATAGTCACTGAAAAGTTTGCATCTGAGTGAAGT
GAATGCTATCAAAATGTGATTCTGTCTGATGTACTTTCACAATCTCTCTTCAATTCCATTTTGAAGTGCT
TTAAACCCGAAAGGTTGAGAAAAATGCGAGCGCTCAAATATTTGTATTGTGTTCGTTGAGTGACCCAACA
AAAAGAGGAAACTTTATTGTGCCGCCAAGAAAAAAGTCTCACAACTTTATTATACATAGTTGATAATTCA
CTGGCCGTCGTTTTACAACGTCGTGACTGGGAAAACCAAAAAAAACTAGCAATAAAGGAATAAAAAACTG
TACACCTTAAAGGCGCACACTCTGTTTTGCAAATTTTATTTTTAGTTGTGAATTTTCTGCTGAGACCTGA
AAATAGCAACTTTAGTACTACTATAATTTGTCAACCTTTTCAAAAAAAGCATGCAATTTTTGAGAAACTC
TTATAAAAGCTATTATTAAAAAAACACCTTTTTTCCAAAATTATTCCACAAAAAATATGTTATGAAATGC
CTACACCCTCTCACACACACTCTTTATACTACTCTGTCAAACTCACGAGATGTCTGCCGCCTCTTGTGTT
GCCCCTATATAAACACCTCCTATTGCGAGATGTCTTGGAAATCGCCGACTTGCGAGGGTTTTAGAGCTAG
AAATAGCAAGTTAAAATAAGGCTAGTCCGTTATCAACTTGAAAAAGTGGCACCGAGTCGGTGCTTTTTGT
GAAATTTCTGGCGTAATAGCGAAGAGGCCCGCACCGATCGCCCTTCCCAACAGTTGCGCAGCCTGAATGG
CGAATGGCGCCTGATGCGGTATTTTCTCCTTACGCATCTGTGCGGTATTTCACACCGCATATGGTGCACT
CTCAGTGCAATCTGCTCTGATGCCGCATAGTTAAGCCAGCCCCGACACCCGCCAACACCCGCTGACGCGC
CCTGACGGGCTTGTCTGCTCCCGGCATCCGCTTACAGACAAGCTGTGACCGTCTCCGGGAGCTGCATGTG
TCAGAGGTTTTCACCGTCATCACCGAAACGCGCGAGACGAAAGGGCCTCGTGATACGCCTATTTTTATAG
GTTAATGTCATGATAATAATGGTTTCTTAGACGTCAGGTGGCACTTTTCGGGGAAATGTGCGCGGAACCC
CTATTTGTTTATTTTTCTAAATACATTCAAATATGTATCCGCTCATGAGACAATAACCCTGATAAATGCT
TCAATAATATTGAAAAAGGAAGAGTATGAGTATTCAACATTTCCGTGTCGCCCTTATTCCCTTTTTTGCG
GCATTTTGCCTTCCTGTTTTTGCTCACCCAGAAACGCTGGTGAAAGTAAAAGATGCTGAAGATCAGTTGG
GTGCACGAGTGGGTTACATCGAACTGGATCTCAACAGCGGTAAGATCCTTGAGAGTTTTCGCCCCGAAGA
ACGTTTTCCAATG
